Addgene plasmid #92143: pEN114 - pCAGGS-Tir1-V5-BpA-Frt-PGK-EM7-PuroR-bpA-Frt-Rosa26
Purpose: Targeting vector to introduce an osTir1 expressing cassette at the mouse Rosa26 locus using Puromycin selection. Auxin-inducible degron system.
Depositing lab: Benoit Bruneau. Depositing organization: J. David Gladstone Institutes. Publication: Targeted Degradation of CTCF Decouples Local Insulation of Chromosome Domains from Genomic Compartmentalization. Nora EP, Goloborodko A, Valton AL, Gibcus JH, Uebersohn A, Abdennur N, Dekker J, Mirny LA, Bruneau BG. Cell. 2017 May 18;169(5):930-944.e22. doi: 10.1016/j.cell.2017.05.004. PubMed 28525758.
Backbone
  Vector backbone: pEN113 (Addgene #86233)
  Vector type: Mammalian Expression, Mouse Targeting
  Selectable markers: Puromycin
Growth in bacteria
  Bacterial resistance: Ampicillin, 100 μg/mL
  Growth temperature: 37°C
  Growth strain: DH5alpha
  Copy number: High Copy
Gene/Insert
  Gene/Insert name: osTir1 (alt name: Transport inhibitor response 1 protein from Oryza sativa, mammalian codon optimized)
  Species: M. musculus (mouse); Oryza sativa
  Tag / fusion protein: V5 tag (C terminal on insert)
Terms and licenses: Academic/Nonprofit Terms; Industry Terms: Not Available to Industry
Depositor comments: use with pX330-EN479 (Cas9 + sgRNA against Rosa26)
How to cite: pEN114 - pCAGGS-Tir1-V5-BpA-Frt-PGK-EM7-PuroR-bpA-Frt-Rosa26 was a gift from Benoit Bruneau (Addgene plasmid # 92143 ; http://n2t.net/addgene:92143 ; RRID:Addgene_92143)
