[The description below was written by a language model from this plasmid's Addgene catalogue record and pLannotate feature annotations shown in this document.]
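Description:
pEN114 is a mouse gene-targeting plasmid, derived from pEN113, that knocks a constitutive osTir1 expression cassette into the Rosa26 safe-harbour locus for use with the auxin-inducible degron system. It is carried on a pBluescript-type backbone with a high-copy ColE1/pUC origin, an f1 origin, T7 and T3 promoters, lac remnants and an ampicillin resistance gene for propagation in E. coli. Two sequence records of about 10.3 kb are annotated. They differ only in their start coordinate and by a few bases, and they show the same feature set.

The payload lies between roughly 0.8 kb left and right homology arms from Rosa26 intron 1, both annotated in the reverse orientation relative to the cassettes. A CAG promoter (CMV enhancer, chicken β-actin promoter and chimeric intron) drives a mammalian codon-optimized Oryza sativa TIR1 coding sequence, followed by rabbit β-globin sequences and a polyadenylation signal. The short "HBB" hits flanking the gene are most likely pCAGGS globin remnants rather than intended coding regions. The catalogue lists a C-terminal V5 tag, which the automated annotation does not call separately. Downstream, a selection cassette flanked by two minimal FRT sites combines PGK and EM7 promoters with the puromycin N-acetyltransferase gene and a bGH poly(A) signal. This arrangement allows marker expression in both mammalian and bacterial cells, and FLP recombinase can excise the marker after targeting.

The depositor recommends co-delivery with a companion Cas9/sgRNA plasmid that cuts Rosa26 to stimulate homologous recombination, followed by puromycin selection of integrants. The resulting cells express the TIR1 F-box protein, which in the presence of auxin directs degron-tagged proteins to ubiquitin-mediated degradation.
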