Features (pLannotate 1.2.2; 32 found; start..end, strand, type, name):
      1..380     +  enhancer       CMV enhancer: human cytomegalovirus immediate early enhancer
    382..658     +  promoter       chicken β-actin promoter: No description available
    659..1675    +  intron         chimeric intron: chimera between introns from chicken β-actin and rabbit β-globin
   1673..1750    +  CDS            HBB (fragment): HBB_LEPEU - Experimental evidence at protein level: Swiss-Prot protein existence level 1. Involved in oxygen transport from the lung to the various peripheral tissues. From Lepus europaeus (European hare).
   1761..3485    +  CDS            TIR1B_ORYSJ: Experimental evidence at transcript level: Swiss-Prot protein existence level 2. From Oryza sativa subsp. japonica (Rice).
   3544..3612    +  CDS            HBB (fragment): HBB_PONPY - Experimental evidence at transcript level: Swiss-Prot protein existence level 2. Involved in oxygen transport from the lung to the various peripheral tissues. From Pongo pygmaeus (Bornean orangutan).
   3683..3738    +  polyA_signal   β-globin poly(A) signal: rabbit β-globin polyadenylation signal (Gil and Proudfoot, 1987)
   4123..4139    -  protein_bind   lac operator: The lac repressor binds to the lac operator to inhibit transcription in E. coli. This inhibition can be relieved by adding lactose or isopropyl-β-D-thiogalactopyranoside (IPTG). lac repressor encoded by lacI
   4147..4177    -  promoter       lac promoter: promoter for the E. coli lac operon
   4192..4213    -  protein_bind   CAP binding site: CAP binding activates transcription in the presence of cAMP. E. coli catabolite activator protein
   4226..4265    -  CDS            lacI (fragment): lac repressor; lacI; The lac repressor binds to the lac operator to inhibit transcription in E. coli. This inhibition can be relieved by adding lactose or isopropyl-β-D-thiogalactopyranoside (IPTG).
   4273..4306    +  protein_bind   FRT (minimal): supports FLP-mediated excision but not integration (Turan and Bode, 2011) FLP recombinase from the Saccharomyces cerevisiae 2μ plasmid
   4370..4869    +  promoter       PGK promoter: mouse phosphoglycerate kinase 1 promoter
   4881..4928    +  promoter       EM7 promoter: synthetic bacterial promoter&nbsp
   4947..5546    +  CDS            PuroR: puromycin N-acetyltransferase; pac from Streptomyces alboniger; confers resistance to puromycin
   5584..5808    +  polyA_signal   bGH poly(A) signal: bovine growth hormone polyadenylation signal
   5812..5833    +  promoter       SV40 promoter (fragment): SV40 enhancer and early promoter
   5863..5896    +  protein_bind   FRT (minimal): supports FLP-mediated excision but not integration (Turan and Bode, 2011) FLP recombinase from the Saccharomyces cerevisiae 2μ plasmid
   5921..6685    -  misc_feature   Rosa26 left arm: left homology arm from intron 1 of the mouse Rosa26 gene (Soriano, 1999)
   6686..6709    -  misc_feature   MCS (fragment): pBluescript multiple cloning site
   6722..6740    -  promoter       T3 promoter: promoter for bacteriophage T3 RNA polymerase
   6785..6801    -  protein_bind   lac operator: The lac repressor binds to the lac operator to inhibit transcription in E. coli. This inhibition can be relieved by adding lactose or isopropyl-β-D-thiogalactopyranoside (IPTG). lac repressor encoded by lacI
   6809..6839    -  promoter       lac promoter: promoter for the E. coli lac operon
   6854..6875    -  protein_bind   CAP binding site: CAP binding activates transcription in the presence of cAMP. E. coli catabolite activator protein
   6888..6980    -  CDS            lacI (fragment): lac repressor; lacI; The lac repressor binds to the lac operator to inhibit transcription in E. coli. This inhibition can be relieved by adding lactose or isopropyl-β-D-thiogalactopyranoside (IPTG).
   7163..7751    -  rep_origin     ori: high-copy-number ColE1/pMB1/pBR322/pUC origin of replication
   7922..8782    -  CDS            AmpR: β-lactamase; bla; confers resistance to ampicillin, carbenicillin, and related antibiotics
   8783..8887    -  promoter       AmpR promoter: bla
   8940..9368    -  rep_origin     f1 ori (sequence partly withheld): f1 bacteriophage origin of replication; arrow indicates direction of (+) strand synthesis
   9373..9530    -  CDS            lacZα (fragment): LacZα fragment of β-galactosidase; lacZ fragment
   9533..9551    +  promoter       T7 promoter: promoter for bacteriophage T7 RNA polymerase
   9566..10347   -  misc_feature   Rosa26 right arm: right homology arm from intron 1 of the mouse Rosa26 gene (Soriano, 1999)
>Addgene plasmid #92143 | pEN114 - pCAGGS-Tir1-V5-BpA-Frt-PGK-EM7-PuroR-bpA-Frt-Rosa26 | addgene full sequence | sequence record 465618 | Addgene NGS Result
GACATTGATTATTGACTAGTTATTAATAGTAATCAATTACGGGGTCATTAGTTCATAGCCCATATATGGA
GTTCCGCGTTACATAACTTACGGTAAATGGCCCGCCTGGCTGACCGCCCAACGACCCCCGCCCATTGACG
TCAATAATGACGTATGTTCCCATAGTAACGCCAATAGGGACTTTCCATTGACGTCAATGGGTGGAGTATT
TACGGTAAACTGCCCACTTGGCAGTACATCAAGTGTATCATATGCCAAGTACGCCCCCTATTGACGTCAA
TGACGGTAAATGGCCCGCCTGGCATTATGCCCAGTACATGACCTTATGGGACTTTCCTACTTGGCAGTAC
ATCTACGTATTAGTCATCGCTATTACCATGGTCGAGGTGAGCCCCACGTTCTGCTTCACTCTCCCCATCT
CCCCCCCCTCCCCACCCCCAATTTTGTATTTATTTATTTTTTAATTATTTTGTGCAGCGATGGGGGCGGG
GGGGGGGGGGGGCGCGCGCCAGGCGGGGCGGGGCGGGGCGAGGGGCGGGGCGGGGCGAGGCGGAGAGGTG
CGGCGGCAGCCAATCAGAGCGGCGCGCTCCGAAAGTTTCCTTTTATGGCGAGGCGGCGGCGGCGGCGGCC
CTATAAAAAGCGAAGCGCGCGGCGGGCGGGAGTCGCTGCGCGCTGCCTTCGCCCCGTGCCCCGCTCCGCC
GCCGCCTCGCGCCGCCCGCCCCGGCTCTGACTGACCGCGTTACTCCCACAGGTGAGCGGGCGGGACGGCC
CTTCTCCTCCGGGCTGTAATTAGCGCTTGGTTTAATGACGGCTTGTTTCTTTTCTGTGGCTGCGTGAAAG
CCTTGAGGGGCTCCGGGAGGGCCCTTTGTGCGGGGGGAGCGGCTCGGGGGGTGCGTGCGTGTGTGTGTGC
GTGGGGAGCGCCGCGTGCGGCTCCGCGCTGCCCGGCGGCTGTGAGCGCTGCGGGCGCGGCGCGGGGCTTT
GTGCGCTCCGCAGTGTGCGCGAGGGGAGCGCGGCCGGGGGCGGTGCCCCGCGGTGCGGGGGGGGCTGCGA
GGGGAACAAAGGCTGCGTGCGGGGTGTGTGCGTGGGGGGGTGAGCAGGGGGTGTGGGCGCGTCGGTCGGG
CTGCAACCCCCCCTGCACCCCCCTCCCCGAGTTGCTGAGCACGGCCCGGCTTCGGGTGCGGGGCTCCGTA
CGGGGCGTGGCGCGGGGCTCGCCGTGCCGGGCGGGGGGTGGCGGCAGGTGGGGGTGCCGGGCGGGGCGGG
GCCGCCTCGGGCCGGGGAGGGCTCGGGGGAGGGGCGCGGCGGCCCCCGGAGCGCCGGCGGCTGTCGAGGC
GCGGCGAGCCGCAGCCATTGCCTTTTATGGTAATCGTGCGAGAGGGCGCAGGGACTTCCTTTGTCCCAAA
TCTGTGCGGAGCCGAAATCTGGGAGGCGCCGCCGCACCCCCTCTAGCGGGCGCGGGGCGAAGCGGTGCGG
CGCCGGCAGGAAGGAAATGGGCGGGGAGGGCCTTCGTGCGTCGCCGCGCCGCCGTCCCCTTCTCCCTCTC
CAGCCTCGGGGCTGTCCGCGGGGGGACGGCTGCCTTCGGGGGGGACGGGGCAGGGCGGGGTTCGGCTTCT
GGCGTGTGACCGGCGGCTCTAGAGCCTCTGCTAACCATGTTCATGCCTTCTTCTTTTTCCTACAGCTCCT
GGGCAACGTGCTGGTTATTGTGCTGTCTCATCATTTTGGCAAAGAATTCCTCGAGAATTCTCACGCGTCT
GCAGGATATCATGACATACTTCCCTGAGGAGGTGGTCGAACATATTTTCTCATTCCTTCCCGCCCAACGA
GATAGGAATACCGTGTCCCTGGTGTGCAAGGTCTGGTATGAGATCGAACGCTTGAGCCGCAGAGGTGTTT
TTGTGGGTAATTGTTATGCCGTACGAGCCGGGCGAGTGGCCGCCCGGTTCCCGAACGTCAGGGCCCTTAC
AGTGAAGGGCAAGCCTCACTTTGCCGACTTCAATTTGGTGCCTCCGGACTGGGGCGGCTACGCCGGGCCC
TGGATCGAGGCCGCTGCGCGCGGGTGTCATGGTCTGGAAGAACTCAGGATGAAAAGGATGGTGGTGTCAG
ACGAGTCACTGGAACTGCTTGCCCGCAGCTTCCCCCGATTCCGCGCCCTGGTGCTGATCAGCTGTGAAGG
ATTTAGCACCGACGGTCTGGCTGCTGTAGCTAGCCATTGTAAACTGCTGCGAGAACTGGACCTGCAGGAA
AATGAGGTAGAGGATAGGGGACCTCGGTGGCTGAGCTGTTTCCCGGATAGCTGCACTAGCCTGGTGAGCT
TGAATTTCGCTTGTATCAAGGGCGAAGTGAATGCCGGGAGTTTGGAGAGACTCGTTTCCCGATCCCCCAA
CCTGAGATCTCTGCGGCTGAACAGATCCGTTTCTGTGGACACGCTCGCCAAGATTTTGCTCCGGACTCCC
AACCTGGAGGATCTGGGGACCGGAAATCTGACCGATGATTTCCAGACAGAGAGCTACTTTAAGCTCACTA
GTGCTCTGGAAAAATGCAAAATGCTTAGGTCACTGAGCGGGTTTTGGGACGCTAGCCCTGTCTGCCTGTC
TTTTATATATCCCCTGTGTGCACAGTTGACCGGACTTAATCTGAGTTACGCTCCAACCCTCGACGCTAGT
GACCTTACTAAGATGATCAGCCGCTGCGTGAAGCTCCAAAGGCTCTGGGTACTGGATTGTATTTCAGACA
AGGGACTGCAAGTTGTGGCCTCCTCCTGCAAAGATCTGCAGGAGCTGAGGGTGTTCCCTTCAGATTTCTA
TGTGGCCGGATACAGCGCAGTCACCGAGGAGGGATTGGTAGCAGTGTCCCTGGGGTGCCCCAAACTCAAT
AGTTTGCTGTACTTCTGTCATCAGATGACCAATGCTGCCCTTGTTACCGTTGCCAAAAACTGTCCAAACT
TCACAAGGTTTAGACTGTGCATCTTGGAGCCCGGTAAGCCCGACGTCGTAACGTCACAGCCACTGGACGA
AGGGTTCGGTGCCATAGTACGCGAATGTAAGGGTCTCCAGCGGCTGAGCATATCCGGCCTGCTGACTGAC
AAAGTGTTCATGTATATTGGGAAGTACGCCAAGCAGCTGGAAATGCTGTCAATCGCATTCGCCGGAGATT
CAGATAAAGGGATGATGCACGTGATGAACGGGTGCAAGAACCTGAGAAAACTCGAAATTCGCGATTCCCC
TTTTGGGGACGCCGCACTGCTGGGCAATTTCGCCCGGTACGAGACGATGAGGTCACTTTGGATGTCAAGC
TGCAACGTGACCCTCAAGGGATGCCAAGTCCTGGCTAGTAAAATGCCAATGCTGAATGTTGAGGTCATCA
ACGAACGCGACGGTAGTAATGAAATGGAGGAAAACCACGGCGATCTGCCCAAAGTGGAGAAACTGTACGT
CTATCGGACCACAGCTGGCGCACGAGATGACGCTCCCAATTTCGTGAAAATTCTGGGCAAGCCCATCCCC
AACCCCCTGCTGGGCCTGGACAGCACCTGACCCGGGTAAGCGGCCTCAGGTGCAGGCTGCCTATCAGAAG
GTGGTGGCTGGTGTGGCCAATGCCCTGGCTCACAAATACCACTGAGATCTTTTTCCCTCTGCCAAAAATT
ATGGGGACATCATGAAGCCCCTTGAGCATCTGACTTCTGGCTAATAAAGGAAATTTATTTTCATTGCAAT
AGTGTGTTGGAATTTTTTGTGTCTCTCACTCGGAAGGACATATGGGAGGGCAAATCATTTAAAACATCAG
AATGAGTATTTGGTTTAGAGTTTGGCAACATATGCCCATATGCTGGCTGCCATGAACAAAGGTTGGCTAT
AAAGAGGTCATCAGTATATGAAACAGCCCCCTGCTGTCCATTCCTTATTCCATAGAAAAGCCTTGACTTG
AGGTTAGATTTTTTTTATATTTTGTTTTGTGTTATTTTTTTCTTTAACATCCCTAAAATTTTCCTTACAT
GTTTTACTAGCCAGATTTTTCCTCCTCTCCTGACTACTCCCAGTCATAGCTGTCCCTCTTCTCTTATGGA
GATCCCTCGACCTGCAGCCCAAGCTTGGCGTAATCATGGTCATAGCTGTTTCCTGTGTGAAATTGTTATC
CGCTCACAATTCCACACAACATACGAGCCGGAAGCATAAAGTGTAAAGCCTGGGGTGCCTAATGAGTGAG
CTAACTCACATTAATTGCGTTGCGCTCACTGCCCGCTTTCCAGTCGGGAAACCTGTCGTGCCAGCGGATC
CCGAAGTTCCTATTCTCTAGAAAGTATAGGAACTTCAGGTCTGAAGAGGAGTTTACGTCCAGCCAAGCTA
GCTTGGCTGCAGGTCGTCGAAATTCTACCGGGTAGGGGAGGCGCTTTTCCCAAGGCAGTCTGGAGCATGC
GCTTTAGCAGCCCCGCTGGGCACTTGGCGCTACACAAGTGGCCTCTGGCCTCGCACACATTCCACATCCA
CCGGTAGGCGCCAACCGGCTCCGTTCTTTGGTGGCCCCTTCGCGCCACCTTCTACTCCTCCCCTAGTCAG
GAAGTTCCCCCCCGCCCCGCAGCTCGCGTCGTGCAGGACGTGACAAATGGAAGTAGCACGTCTCACTAGT
CTCGTGCAGATGGACAGCACCGCTGAGCAATGGAAGCGGGTAGGCCTTTGGGGCAGCGGCCAATAGCAGC
TTTGCTCCTTCGCTTTCTGGGCTCAGAGGCTGGGAAGGGGTGGGTCCGGGGGCGGGCTCAGGGGCGGGCT
CAGGGGCGGGGCGGGCGCCCGAAGGTCCTCCGGAGGCCCGGCATTCTGCACGCTTCAAAAGCGCACGTCT
GCCGCGCTGTTCTCCTCTTCCTCATCTCCGGGCCTTTCGACCTGCAGCCTGTTGACAATTAATCATCGGC
ATAGTATATCGGCATAGTATAATACGACAAGGTGAGGAACTAAACCATGACCGAGTACAAGCCCACGGTG
CGCCTCGCCACCCGCGACGACGTCCCCAGGGCCGTACGCACCCTCGCCGCCGCGTTCGCCGACTACCCCG
CCACGCGCCACACCGTCGATCCGGACCGCCACATCGAGCGGGTCACCGAGCTGCAAGAACTCTTCCTCAC
GCGCGTCGGGCTCGACATCGGCAAGGTGTGGGTCGCGGACGACGGCGCCGCGGTGGCGGTCTGGACCACG
CCGGAGAGCGTCGAAGCGGGGGCGGTGTTCGCCGAGATCGGCCCGCGCATGGCCGAGTTGAGCGGTTCCC
GGCTGGCCGCGCAGCAACAGATGGAAGGCCTCCTGGCGCCGCACCGGCCCAAGGAGCCCGCGTGGTTCCT
GGCCACCGTCGGCGTCTCGCCCGACCACCAGGGCAAGGGTCTGGGCAGCGCCGTCGTGCTCCCCGGAGTG
GAGGCGGCCGAGCGCGCCGGGGTGCCCGCCTTCCTGGAGACCTCCGCGCCCCGCAACCTCCCCTTCTACG
AGCGGCTCGGCTTCACCGTCACCGCCGACGTCGAGGTGCCCGAAGGACCGCGCACCTGGTGCATGACCCG
CAAGCCCGGTGCCTGAGGGGATCAATTCTCTAGAGCTCGCTGATCAGCCTCGACTGTGCCTTCTAGTTGC
CAGCCATCTGTTGTTTGCCCCTCCCCCGTGCCTTCCTTGACCCTGGAAGGTGCCACTCCCACTGTCCTTT
CCTAATAAAATGAGGAAATTGCATCGCATTGTCTGAGTAGGTGTCATTCTATTCTGGGGGGTGGGGTGGG
GCAGGACAGCAAGGGGGAGGATTGGGAAGACAATAGCAGGCATGCTGGGGATGCGGTGGGCTCTATGGCT
TCTGAGGCGGAAAGAACCAGCTGGGGCTCGACTAGAGCTTGCGGAACCCTTCGAAGTTCCTATTCTCTAG
AAAGTATAGGAACTTCATCAGTCAGGTACATAATGGATCCGGAAGAGGGGGAAGGGATTCTCCCAGGCCC
AGGGCGGTCCTCAGAAGCCAGGAGGCAGCAGAGAACTCCCAGAAAGGTATTGCAACACTCCCCTCCCCCC
TCCGGAGAAGGGTGCGGCCTTCTCCCCGCCTACTCCACTGCAGCTCCCTTACTGATAACAACTCAGAGCG
ACTTTGGGAGAGCAAGTGCTTCCTGCCTCCAAAACAGCCCAACTGAGCCCTCGCTCCTTCCCTCCACTCC
CCGGAGTGCGCGATGGAGGTCTGGCTCAGCACGCCCCTCTTGAGGCAACTCAAGTCGGAAACGTGCTTGC
ACCCGCCCCGCAGCCGCTCAGCCCTACTGCCCGTCCCCGCCCCCAGCGCGCGCTTCCTGCCACGTTGCGC
AGGGGCGCGCGGCCAGACTCTGCGGCGCGGGGCCGAGGGGAGGGCCGGAACCTGGGAGCGCCTCCTCGCC
GCCCCCGCTGGCCGGCGGATGGACTCAACTTGCACGAACACGAGCCAATGGCAAGGGCCAGTTTTCTGGG
CCCCGAGAGCCAATCAGACGACGAGGCCCGGCCGGCGGCGGGTAAAACGACTCCCCCAGAGGAAGGGGAG
GGTGGGCGGCCGCTCGCGCGCGAGCTACTTTCGCTGACCCTCCCTCCCCTCCCCCGCCCCGCCAGAGGCC
GACCGCGCCCGCACGTCCAGCTCGCCTCACCCCACCTACCTCCCGCCCCACCCAGTGGGCAGAGCGAGGC
TGCCGGCGGCTGCGCACTCCGGCTGCCGTTAACTGGCGGCCGCCACCGCGGTGGAGCTCCAGCTTTTGTT
CCCTTTAGTGAGGGTTAATTTCGAGCTTGGCGTAATCATGGTCATAGCTGTTTCCTGTGTGAAATTGTTA
TCCGCTCACAATTCCACACAACATACGAGCCGGAAGCATAAAGTGTAAAGCCTGGGGTGCCTAATGAGTG
AGCTAACTCACATTAATTGCGTTGCGCTCACTGCCCGCTTTCCAGTCGGGAAACCTGTCGTGCCAGCTGC
ATTAATGAATCGGCCAACGCGCGGGGAGAGGCGGTTTGCGTATTGGGCGCTCTTCCGCTTCCTCGCTCAC
TGACTCGCTGCGCTCGGTCGTTCGGCTGCGGCGAGCGGTATCAGCTCACTCAAAGGCGGTAATACGGTTA
TCCACAGAATCAGGGGATAACGCAGGAAAGAACATGTGAGCAAAAGGCCAGCAAAAGGCCAGGAACCGTA
AAAAGGCCGCGTTGCTGGCGTTTTTCCATAGGCTCCGCCCCCCTGACGAGCATCACAAAAATCGACGCTC
AAGTCAGAGGTGGCGAAACCCGACAGGACTATAAAGATACCAGGCGTTTCCCCCTGGAAGCTCCCTCGTG
CGCTCTCCTGTTCCGACCCTGCCGCTTACCGGATACCTGTCCGCCTTTCTCCCTTCGGGAAGCGTGGCGC
TTTCTCATAGCTCACGCTGTAGGTATCTCAGTTCGGTGTAGGTCGTTCGCTCCAAGCTGGGCTGTGTGCA
CGAACCCCCCGTTCAGCCCGACCGCTGCGCCTTATCCGGTAACTATCGTCTTGAGTCCAACCCGGTAAGA
CACGACTTATCGCCACTGGCAGCAGCCACTGGTAACAGGATTAGCAGAGCGAGGTATGTAGGCGGTGCTA
CAGAGTTCTTGAAGTGGTGGCCTAACTACGGCTACACTAGAAGAACAGTATTTGGTATCTGCGCTCTGCT
GAAGCCAGTTACCTTCGGAAAAAGAGTTGGTAGCTCTTGATCCGGCAAACAAACCACCGCTGGTAGCGGT
GGTTTTTTTGTTTGCAAGCAGCAGATTACGCGCAGAAAAAAAGGATCTCAAGAAGATCCTTTGATCTTTT
CTACGGGGTCTGACGCTCAGTGGAACGAAAACTCACGTTAAGGGATTTTGGTCATGAGATTATCAAAAAG
GATCTTCACCTAGATCCTTTTAAATTAAAAATGAAGTTTTAAATCAATCTAAAGTATATATGAGTAAACT
TGGTCTGACAGTTACCAATGCTTAATCAGTGAGGCACCTATCTCAGCGATCTGTCTATTTCGTTCATCCA
TAGTTGCCTGACTCCCCGTCGTGTAGATAACTACGATACGGGAGGGCTTACCATCTGGCCCCAGTGCTGC
AATGATACCGCGAGACCCACGCTCACCGGCTCCAGATTTATCAGCAATAAACCAGCCAGCCGGAAGGGCC
GAGCGCAGAAGTGGTCCTGCAACTTTATCCGCCTCCATCCAGTCTATTAATTGTTGCCGGGAAGCTAGAG
TAAGTAGTTCGCCAGTTAATAGTTTGCGCAACGTTGTTGCCATTGCTACAGGCATCGTGGTGTCACGCTC
GTCGTTTGGTATGGCTTCATTCAGCTCCGGTTCCCAACGATCAAGGCGAGTTACATGATCCCCCATGTTG
TGCAAAAAAGCGGTTAGCTCCTTCGGTCCTCCGATCGTTGTCAGAAGTAAGTTGGCCGCAGTGTTATCAC
TCATGGTTATGGCAGCACTGCATAATTCTCTTACTGTCATGCCATCCGTAAGATGCTTTTCTGTGACTGG
TGAGTACTCAACCAAGTCATTCTGAGAATAGTGTATGCGGCGACCGAGTTGCTCTTGCCCGGCGTCAATA
CGGGATAATACCGCGCCACATAGCAGAACTTTAAAAGTGCTCATCATTGGAAAACGTTCTTCGGGGCGAA
AACTCTCAAGGATCTTACCGCTGTTGAGATCCAGTTCGATGTAACCCACTCGTGCACCCAACTGATCTTC
AGCATCTTTTACTTTCACCAGCGTTTCTGGGTGAGCAAAAACAGGAAGGCAAAATGCCGCAAAAAAGGGA
ATAAGGGCGACACGGAAATGTTGAATACTCATACTCTTCCTTTTTCAATATTATTGAAGCATTTATCAGG
GTTATTGTCTCATGAGCGGATACATATTTGAATGTATTTAGAAAAATAAACAAATAGGGGTTCCGCGCAC
ATTTCCCCGAAAAGTGCCACCTAAATTGTAAGCGTTAATATTTTGTTAAAATTCGCGTTAAATTTTTGTT
AAATCAGCTCATTTTTTAACCAATAGGCCGAAATCGGCAAAATCCCTTATAAATCAAAAGAATAGACCGA
GATAGGGT
[37 nt withheld, positions 9039-9075]
AAAGAACGTGGACTCCAACGTCAAAGG
[49 nt withheld, positions 9103-9151]
T
[91 nt withheld, positions 9153-9243]
G
[124 nt withheld, positions 9245-9368]
CCCATTCGCCATTCAGGCTGCGCAACTGTTGGGAAGGGCGATCGGTGCGGGCCTCTTCGCTATTACGCCA
GCTGGCGAAAGGGGGATGTGCTGCAAGGCGATTAAGTTGGGTAACGCCAGGGTTTTCCCAGTCACGACGT
TGTAAAACGACGGCCAGTGAATTGTAATACGACTCACTATAGGGCGAATTGGGTACCATAAATGGAGAAA
AAGGAGAGAGGCATTCATGGGAGTGGAAAGTTAAGCCTTAGGTTGGATTCTCAATACATCTATTGTTGTA
AAACTCCCTGGACTGAGAATAGGCCCAAATGTGGAACACCACCTGACGGGAGAGGTGATAGACACTGAAA
ATTAAGGATCAAGGCAAAGGATCAACAAAAAGTGTACTAAGGAGTTATAAAAGAACTGCAGTGTTGAGGC
CCCAGCTACAGCCTCGATTTGTGGTGTATGTAACTAATCTGTCTGGTTTCATGAGTCATCAGACTTCTAA
GATCAGGAAGGGGAAAATGCCAATGCTCTGTCTAGGGGTTGGATAAGCCAGTCTAATAAATGAAAATGGG
GCTAAAATGAGTGTTCTAAAATACCTTTTGATAAGGCTGCAGAAGGAGCGGGAGAAATGGATATGAAGTA
CTGGGCTCTTTAAAAATGATTAAAATTCTGCTTACATAGTCTAACTCGCGACACTGTAATTTCATACTGT
AGTAAGGATCTCAAGCAGGAGAGTATAAAACTCGGGTGAGCATGTCTTTAATCTACCTCGATGGAAAATA
CTCCGAGGCGGATCACAAGCAATAATAACCTGTAGTTTTGCTGCATAAAACCCCAGATGACTACCTATCC
TCCCATTTTCCTTATTTGCCCCTATTAAAAAACTTCCCGACAAAACCGAAAATCTGTGGGAAGTCTTGTC
CCTCCAATTTTACACCTGTTCAATTCCCCTGCAGGACAACGCCCACACACCAGGTTAGCCTTTAAGCCTC
TCGAGGTC
