Features (pLannotate 1.2.2; 32 found; start..end, strand, type, name):
     30..458     -  rep_origin     f1 ori (sequence partly withheld): f1 bacteriophage origin of replication; arrow indicates direction of (+) strand synthesis
    463..620     -  CDS            lacZα (fragment): LacZα fragment of β-galactosidase; lacZ fragment
    623..641     +  promoter       T7 promoter: promoter for bacteriophage T7 RNA polymerase
    656..1437    -  misc_feature   Rosa26 right arm: right homology arm from intron 1 of the mouse Rosa26 gene (Soriano, 1999)
   1447..1826    +  enhancer       CMV enhancer: human cytomegalovirus immediate early enhancer
   1829..2104    +  promoter       chicken β-actin promoter: No description available
   2105..3113    +  intron         chimeric intron: chimera between introns from chicken β-actin and rabbit β-globin
   3111..3188    +  CDS            HBB (fragment): HBB_LEPEU - Experimental evidence at protein level: Swiss-Prot protein existence level 1. Involved in oxygen transport from the lung to the various peripheral tissues. From Lepus europaeus (European hare).
   3199..4923    +  CDS            TIR1B_ORYSJ: Experimental evidence at transcript level: Swiss-Prot protein existence level 2. From Oryza sativa subsp. japonica (Rice).
   4982..5050    +  CDS            HBB (fragment): HBB_PONPY - Experimental evidence at transcript level: Swiss-Prot protein existence level 2. Involved in oxygen transport from the lung to the various peripheral tissues. From Pongo pygmaeus (Bornean orangutan).
   5121..5176    +  polyA_signal   β-globin poly(A) signal: rabbit β-globin polyadenylation signal (Gil and Proudfoot, 1987)
   5559..5575    -  protein_bind   lac operator: The lac repressor binds to the lac operator to inhibit transcription in E. coli. This inhibition can be relieved by adding lactose or isopropyl-β-D-thiogalactopyranoside (IPTG). lac repressor encoded by lacI
   5583..5613    -  promoter       lac promoter: promoter for the E. coli lac operon
   5628..5649    -  protein_bind   CAP binding site: CAP binding activates transcription in the presence of cAMP. E. coli catabolite activator protein
   5662..5701    -  CDS            lacI (fragment): lac repressor; lacI; The lac repressor binds to the lac operator to inhibit transcription in E. coli. This inhibition can be relieved by adding lactose or isopropyl-β-D-thiogalactopyranoside (IPTG).
   5709..5742    +  protein_bind   FRT (minimal): supports FLP-mediated excision but not integration (Turan and Bode, 2011) FLP recombinase from the Saccharomyces cerevisiae 2μ plasmid
   5806..6305    +  promoter       PGK promoter: mouse phosphoglycerate kinase 1 promoter
   6317..6364    +  promoter       EM7 promoter: synthetic bacterial promoter&nbsp
   6383..6982    +  CDS            PuroR: puromycin N-acetyltransferase; pac from Streptomyces alboniger; confers resistance to puromycin
   7020..7244    +  polyA_signal   bGH poly(A) signal: bovine growth hormone polyadenylation signal
   7248..7269    +  promoter       SV40 promoter (fragment): SV40 enhancer and early promoter
   7299..7332    +  protein_bind   FRT (minimal): supports FLP-mediated excision but not integration (Turan and Bode, 2011) FLP recombinase from the Saccharomyces cerevisiae 2μ plasmid
   7357..8121    -  misc_feature   Rosa26 left arm: left homology arm from intron 1 of the mouse Rosa26 gene (Soriano, 1999)
   8122..8145    -  misc_feature   MCS (fragment): pBluescript multiple cloning site
   8158..8176    -  promoter       T3 promoter: promoter for bacteriophage T3 RNA polymerase
   8221..8237    -  protein_bind   lac operator: The lac repressor binds to the lac operator to inhibit transcription in E. coli. This inhibition can be relieved by adding lactose or isopropyl-β-D-thiogalactopyranoside (IPTG). lac repressor encoded by lacI
   8245..8275    -  promoter       lac promoter: promoter for the E. coli lac operon
   8290..8311    -  protein_bind   CAP binding site: CAP binding activates transcription in the presence of cAMP. E. coli catabolite activator protein
   8324..8416    -  CDS            lacI (fragment): lac repressor; lacI; The lac repressor binds to the lac operator to inhibit transcription in E. coli. This inhibition can be relieved by adding lactose or isopropyl-β-D-thiogalactopyranoside (IPTG).
   8599..9187    -  rep_origin     ori: high-copy-number ColE1/pMB1/pBR322/pUC origin of replication
   9358..10218   -  CDS            AmpR: β-lactamase; bla; confers resistance to ampicillin, carbenicillin, and related antibiotics
  10219..10323   -  promoter       AmpR promoter: bla
>Addgene plasmid #92143 | pEN114 - pCAGGS-Tir1-V5-BpA-Frt-PGK-EM7-PuroR-bpA-Frt-Rosa26 | analyzer sequence | sequence record 177213
CTAAATTGTAAGCGTTAATATTTTGTTAAAATTCGCGTTAAATTTTTGTTAAATCAGCTCATTTTTTAAC
CAATAGGCCGAAATCGGCAAAATCCCTTATAAATCAAAAGAATAGACCGAGATAGGGT
[37 nt withheld, positions 129-165]
AAAGAACGTGGACTCCAACGTCAAAGG
[49 nt withheld, positions 193-241]
T
[91 nt withheld, positions 243-333]
G
[124 nt withheld, positions 335-458]
CCCATTCGCCATTCAGGCTGCGCAACTGTTGGGAAGGGCGATCGGTGCGGGCCTCTTCGCTATTACGCCA
GCTGGCGAAAGGGGGATGTGCTGCAAGGCGATTAAGTTGGGTAACGCCAGGGTTTTCCCAGTCACGACGT
TGTAAAACGACGGCCAGTGAATTGTAATACGACTCACTATAGGGCGAATTGGGTACCATAAATGGAGAAA
AAGGAGAGAGGCATTCATGGGAGTGGAAAGTTAAGCCTTAGGTTGGATTCTCAATACATCTATTGTTGTA
AAACTCCCTGGACTGAGAATAGGCCCAAATGTGGAACACCACCTGACGGGAGAGGTGATAGACACTGAAA
ATTAAGGATCAAGGCAAAGGATCAACAAAAAGTGTACTAAGGAGTTATAAAAGAACTGCAGTGTTGAGGC
CCCAGCTACAGCCTCGATTTGTGGTGTATGTAACTAATCTGTCTGGTTTCATGAGTCATCAGACTTCTAA
GATCAGGAAAGGGAAAATGCCAATGCTCTGTCTAGGGGTTGGATAAGCCAGTCTAATAAATGAAAATGGG
GCTAAAATGAGTGTTCTAAAATACCTTTTGATAAGGCTGCAGAAGGAGCGGGAGAAATGGATATGAAGTA
CTGGGCTCTTTAAAAATGATTAAAATTCTGCTTACATAGTCTAACTCGCGACACTGTAATTTCATACTGT
AGTAAGGATCTCAAGCAGGAGAGTATAAAACTCGGGTGAGCATGTCTTTAATCTACCTCGATGGAAAATA
CTCCGAGGCGGATCACAAGCAATAATAACCTGTAGTTTTGCTGCATAAAACCCCAGATGACTACCTATCC
TCCCATTTTCCTTATTTGCCCCTATTAAAAAACTTCCCGACAAAACCGAAAATCTGTGGGAAGTCTTGTC
CCTCCAATTTTACACCTGTTCAATTCCCCTGCAGGACAACGCCCACACACCAGGTTAGCCTTTAAGCCTC
TCGAGGTCGACATTGATTATTGACTAGTTATTAATAGTAATCAATTACGGGGTCATTAGTTCATAGCCCA
TATATGGAGTTCCGCGTTACATAACTTACGGTAAATGGCCCGCCTGGCTGACCGCCCAACGACCCCCGCC
CATTGACGTCAATAATGACGTATGTTCCCATAGTAACGCCAATAGGGACTTTCCATTGACGTCAATGGGT
GGACTATTTACGGTAAACTGCCCACTTGGCAGTACATCAAGTGTATCATATGCCAAGTACGCCCCCTATT
GACGTCAATGACGGTAAATGGCCCGCCTGGCATTATGCCCAGTACATGACCTTATGGGACTTTCCTACTT
GGCAGTACATCTACGTATTAGTCATCGCTATTACCATGGGTCGAGGTGAGCCCCACGTTCTGCTTCACTC
TCCCCATCTCCCCCCCCTCCCCACCCCCAATTTTGTATTTATTTATTTTTTAATTATTTTGTGCAGCGAT
GGGGGCGGGGGGGGGGGGGGCGCGCGCCAGGCGGGGCGGGGCGGGGCGAGGGGCGGGGCGGGGCGAGGCG
GAGAGGTGCGGCGGCAGCCAATCAGAGCGGCGCGCTCCGAAAGTTTCCTTTTATGGCGAGGCGGCGGCGG
CGGCGGCCCTATAAAAAGCGAAGCGCGCGGCGGGCGGGAGTCGCTGCGTTGCCTTCGCCCCGTGCCCCGC
TCCGCGCCGCCTCGCGCCGCCCGCCCCGGCTCTGACTGACCGCGTTACTCCCACAGGTGAGCGGGCGGGA
CGGCCCTTCTCCTCCGGGCTGTAATTAGCGCTTGGTTTAATGACGGCTCGTTTCTTTTCTGTGGCTGCGT
GAAAGCCTTAAAGGGCTCCGGGAGGGCCCTTTGTGCGGGGGGGAGCGGCTCGGGGGGTGCGTGCGTGTGT
GTGTGCGTGGGGAGCGCCGCGTGCGGCCCGCGCTGCCCGGCGGCTGTGAGCGCTGCGGGCGCGGCGCGGG
GCTTTGTGCGCTCCGCGTGTGCGCGAGGGGAGCGCGGCCGGGGGCGGTGCCCCGCGGTGCGGGGGGGCTG
CGAGGGGAACAAAGGCTGCGTGCGGGGTGTGTGCGTGGGGGGGTGAGCAGGGGGTGTGGGCGCGGCGGTC
GGGCTGTAACCCCCCCCTGCACCCCCCTCCCCGAGTTGCTGAGCACGGCCCGGCTTCGGGTGCGGGGCTC
CGTGCGGGGCGTGGCGCGGGGCTCGCCGTGCCGGGCGGGGGGTGGCGGCAGGTGGGGGTGCCGGGCGGGG
CGGGGCCGCCTCGGGCCGGGGAGGGCTCGGGGGAGGGGCGCGGCGGCCCCGGAGCGCCGGCGGCTGTCGA
GGCGCGGCGAGCCGCAGCCATTGCCTTTTATGGTAATCGTGCGAGAGGGCGCAGGGACTTCCTTTGTCCC
AAATCTGGCGGAGCCGAAATCTGGGAGGCGCCGCCGCACCCCCTCTAGCGGGCGCGGGCGAAGCGGTGCG
GCGCCGGCAGGAAGGAAATGGGCGGGGAGGGCCTTCGTGCGTCGCCGCGCCGCCGTCCCCTTCTCCATCT
CCAGCCTCGGGGCTGCCGCAGGGGGACGGCTGCCTTCGGGGGGGACGGGGCAGGGCGGGGTTCGGCTTCT
GGCGTGTGACCGGCGGCTCTAGAGCCTCTGCTAACCATGTTCATGCCTTCTTCTTTTTCCTACAGCTCCT
GGGCAACGTGCTGGTTATTGTGCTGTCTCATCATTTTGGCAAAGAATTCCTCGAGAATTCTCACGCGTCT
GCAGGATATCATGACATACTTCCCTGAGGAGGTGGTCGAACATATTTTCTCATTCCTTCCCGCCCAACGA
GATAGGAATACCGTGTCCCTGGTGTGCAAGGTCTGGTATGAGATCGAACGCTTGAGCCGCAGAGGTGTTT
TTGTGGGTAATTGTTATGCCGTACGAGCCGGGCGAGTGGCCGCCCGGTTCCCGAACGTCAGGGCCCTTAC
AGTGAAGGGCAAGCCTCACTTTGCCGACTTCAATTTGGTGCCTCCGGACTGGGGCGGCTACGCCGGGCCC
TGGATCGAGGCCGCTGCGCGCGGGTGTCATGGTCTGGAAGAACTCAGGATGAAAAGGATGGTGGTGTCAG
ACGAGTCACTGGAACTGCTTGCCCGCAGCTTCCCCCGATTCCGCGCCCTGGTGCTGATCAGCTGTGAAGG
ATTTAGCACCGACGGTCTGGCTGCTGTAGCTAGCCATTGTAAACTGCTGCGAGAACTGGACCTGCAGGAA
AATGAGGTAGAGGATAGGGGACCTCGGTGGCTGAGCTGTTTCCCGGATAGCTGCACTAGCCTGGTGAGCT
TGAATTTCGCTTGTATCAAGGGCGAAGTGAATGCCGGGAGTTTGGAGAGACTCGTTTCCCGATCCCCCAA
CCTGAGATCTCTGCGGCTGAACAGATCCGTTTCTGTGGACACGCTCGCCAAGATTTTGCTCCGGACTCCC
AACCTGGAGGATCTGGGGACCGGAAATCTGACCGATGATTTCCAGACAGAGAGCTACTTTAAGCTCACTA
GTGCTCTGGAAAAATGCAAAATGCTTAGGTCACTGAGCGGGTTTTGGGACGCTAGCCCTGTCTGCCTGTC
TTTTATCTATCCCCTGTGTGCACAGTTGACCGGACTTAATCTGAGTTACGCTCCAACCCTCGACGCTAGT
GACCTTACTAAGATGATCAGCCGCTGCGTGAAGCTCCAAAGGCTCTGGGTACTGGATTGTATTTCAGACA
AGGGACTGCAAGTTGTGGCCTCCTCCTGCAAAGATCTGCAGGAGCTGAGGGTGTTCCCTTCAGATTTCTA
TGTGGCCGGATACAGCGCAGTCACCGAGGAGGGATTGGTAGCAGTGTCCCTGGGGTGCCCCAAACTCAAT
AGTTTGCTGTACTTCTGTCATCAGATGACCAATGCTGCCCTTGTTACCGTTGCCAAAAACTGTCCAAACT
TCACAAGGTTTAGACTGTGCATCTTGGAGCCCGGTAAGCCCGACGTCGTAACGTCACAGCCACTGGACGA
AGGGTTCGGTGCCATAGTACGCGAATGTAAGGGTCTCCAGCGGCTGAGCATATCCGGCCTGCTGACTGAC
AAAGTGTTCATGTATATTGGGAAGTACGCCAAGCAGCTGGAAATGCTGTCAATCGCATTCGCCGGAGATT
CAGATAAAGGGATGATGCACGTGATGAACGGGTGCAAGAACCTGAGAAAACTCGAAATTCGCGATTCCCC
TTTTGGGGACGCCGCACTGCTGGGCAATTTCGCCCGGTACGAGACGATGAGGTCACTTTGGATGTCAAGC
TGCAACGTGACCCTCAAGGGATGCCAAGTCCTGGCTAGTAAAATGCCAATGCTGAATGTTGAGGTCATCA
ACGAACGCGACGGTAGTAATGAAATGGAGGAAAACCACGGCGATCTGCCCAAAGTGGAGAAACTGTACGT
CTATCGGACCACAGCTGGCGCACGAGATGACGCTCCCAATTTCGTGAAAATTCTGGGCAAGCCCATCCCC
AACCCCCTGCTGGGCCTGGACAGCACCTGACCCGGGTAAGCGGCCTCAGGTGCAGGCTGCCTATCAGAAG
GTGGTGGCTGGTGTGGCCAATGCCCTGGCTCACAAATACCACTGAGATCTTTTTCCCTCTGCCAAAAATT
ATGGGGACATCATGAAGCCCCTTGAGCATCTGACTTCTGGCTAATAAAGGAAATTTATTTTCATTGCAAT
AGTGTGTTGGAATTTTTTGTGTCTCTCACTCGGAAGGACATATGGGAGGGCAAATCATTTAAAACATCAG
AATGAGTATTTGGTTTAGAGTTTGGCAACATATGCCATATGCTGGCTGCCATGAACAAAGGTGGCTATAA
AGAGGTCATCAGTATATGAAACAGCCCCCTGCTGTCCATTCCTTATTCCATAGAAAAGCCTTGACTTGAG
GTTAGATTTTTTTTATATTTTGTTTTGTGTTATTTTTTTCTTTAACATCCCTAAAATTTTCCTTACATGT
TTTACTAGCCAGATTTTTCCTCCTCTCCTGACTACTCCCAGTCATAGCTGTCCCTCTTCTCTTATGAAGA
TCCCTCGACCTGCAGCCCAAGCTTGGCGTAATCATGGTCATAGCTGTTTCCTGTGTGAAATTGTTATCCG
CTCACAATTCCACACAACATACGAGCCGGAAGCATAAAGTGTAAAGCCTGGGGTGCCTAATGAGTGAGCT
AACTCACATTAATTGCGTTGCGCTCACTGCCCGCTTTCCAGTCGGGAAACCTGTCGTGCCAGCGGATCCC
GAAGTTCCTATTCTCTAGAAAGTATAGGAACTTCAGGTCTGAAGAGGAGTTTACGTCCAGCCAAGCTAGC
TTGGCTGCAGGTCGTCGAAATTCTACCGGGTAGGGGAGGCGCTTTTCCCAAGGCAGTCTGGAGCATGCGC
TTTAGCAGCCCCGCTGGGCACTTGGCGCTACACAAGTGGCCTCTGGCCTCGCACACATTCCACATCCACC
GGTAGGCGCCAACCGGCTCCGTTCTTTGGTGGCCCCTTCGCGCCACCTTCTACTCCTCCCCTAGTCAGGA
AGTTCCCCCCCGCCCCGCAGCTCGCGTCGTGCAGGACGTGACAAATGGAAGTAGCACGTCTCACTAGTCT
CGTGCAGATGGACAGCACCGCTGAGCAATGGAAGCGGGTAGGCCTTTGGGGCAGCGGCCAATAGCAGCTT
TGCTCCTTCGCTTTCTGGGCTCAGAGGCTGGGAAGGGGTGGGTCCGGGGGCGGGCTCAGGGGCGGGCTCA
GGGGCGGGGCGGGCGCCCGAAGGTCCTCCGGAGGCCCGGCATTCTGCACGCTTCAAAAGCGCACGTCTGC
CGCGCTGTTCTCCTCTTCCTCATCTCCGGGCCTTTCGACCTGCAGCCTGTTGACAATTAATCATCGGCAT
AGTATATCGGCATAGTATAATACGACAAGGTGAGGAACTAAACCATGACCGAGTACAAGCCCACGGTGCG
CCTCGCCACCCGCGACGACGTCCCCAGGGCCGTACGCACCCTCGCCGCCGCGTTCGCCGACTACCCCGCC
ACGCGCCACACCGTCGATCCGGACCGCCACATCGAGCGGGTCACCGAGCTGCAAGAACTCTTCCTCACGC
GCGTCGGGCTCGACATCGGCAAGGTGTGGGTCGCGGACGACGGCGCCGCGGTGGCGGTCTGGACCACGCC
GGAGAGCGTCGAAGCGGGGGCGGTGTTCGCCGAGATCGGCCCGCGCATGGCCGAGTTGAGCGGTTCCCGG
CTGGCCGCGCAGCAACAGATGGAAGGCCTCCTGGCGCCGCACCGGCCCAAGGAGCCCGCGTGGTTCCTGG
CCACCGTCGGCGTCTCGCCCGACCACCAGGGCAAGGGTCTGGGCAGCGCCGTCGTGCTCCCCGGAGTGGA
GGCGGCCGAGCGCGCCGGGGTGCCCGCCTTCCTGGAGACCTCCGCGCCCCGCAACCTCCCCTTCTACGAG
CGGCTCGGCTTCACCGTCACCGCCGACGTCGAGGTGCCCGAAGGACCGCGCACCTGGTGCATGACCCGCA
AGCCCGGTGCCTGAGGGGATCAATTCTCTAGAGCTCGCTGATCAGCCTCGACTGTGCCTTCTAGTTGCCA
GCCATCTGTTGTTTGCCCCTCCCCCGTGCCTTCCTTGACCCTGGAAGGTGCCACTCCCACTGTCCTTTCC
TAATAAAATGAGGAAATTGCATCGCATTGTCTGAGTAGGTGTCATTCTATTCTGGGGGGTGGGGTGGGGC
AGGACAGCAAGGGGGAGGATTGGGAAGACAATAGCAGGCATGCTGGGGATGCGGTGGGCTCTATGGCTTC
TGAGGCGGAAAGAACCAGCTGGGGCTCGACTAGAGCTTGCGGAACCCTTCGAAGTTCCTATTCTCTAGAA
AGTATAGGAACTTCATCAGTCAGGTACATAATGGATCCGGAAGAGGGGGAAGGGATTCTCCCAGGCCCAG
GGCGGTCCTCAGAAGCCAGGAGGCAGCAGAGAACTCCCAGAAAGGTATTGCAACACTCCCCTCCCCCCTC
CGGAGAAGGGTGCGGCCTTCTCCCCGCCTACTCCACTGCAGCTCCCTTACTGATAACAACTCAGAGCGAC
TTTGGGAGAGCAAGTGCTTCCTGCCTCCAAAACAGCCCAACTGAGCCCTCGCTCCTTCCCTCCACTCCCC
GGAGTGCGCGATGGAGGTCTGGCTCAGCACGCCCCTCTTGAGGCAACTCAAGTCGGAAACGTGCTTGCAC
CCGCCCCGCAGCCGCTCAGCCCTACTGCCCGTCCCCGCCCCCAGCGCGCGCTTCCTGCCACGTTGCGCAG
GGGCGCGCGGCCAGACTCTGCGGCGCGGGGCCGAGGGGAGGGCCGGAACCTGGGAGCGCCTCCTCGCCGC
CCCCGCTGGCCGGCGGATGGACTCAACTTGCACGAACACGAGCCAATGGCAAGGGCCAGTTTTCTGGGCC
CCGAGAGCCAATCAGACGACGAGGCCCGGCCGGCGGCGGGTAAAACGACTCCCCCAGAGGAAGGGGAGGG
TGGGCGGCCGCTCGCGCGCGAGCTACTTTCGCTGACCCTCCCTCCCCTCCCCCGCCCCGCCAGAGGCCGA
CCGCGCCCGCACGTCCAGCTCGCCTCACCCCACCTACCTCCCGCCCCACCCAGTGGGCAGAGCGAGGCTG
CCGGCGGCTGCGCACTCCGGCTGCCGTTAACTGGCGGCCGCCACCGCGGTGGAGCTCCAGCTTTTGTTCC
CTTTAGTGAGGGTTAATTTCGAGCTTGGCGTAATCATGGTCATAGCTGTTTCCTGTGTGAAATTGTTATC
CGCTCACAATTCCACACAACATACGAGCCGGAAGCATAAAGTGTAAAGCCTGGGGTGCCTAATGAGTGAG
CTAACTCACATTAATTGCGTTGCGCTCACTGCCCGCTTTCCAGTCGGGAAACCTGTCGTGCCAGCTGCAT
TAATGAATCGGCCAACGCGCGGGGAGAGGCGGTTTGCGTATTGGGCGCTCTTCCGCTTCCTCGCTCACTG
ACTCGCTGCGCTCGGTCGTTCGGCTGCGGCGAGCGGTATCAGCTCACTCAAAGGCGGTAATACGGTTATC
CACAGAATCAGGGGATAACGCAGGAAAGAACATGTGAGCAAAAGGCCAGCAAAAGGCCAGGAACCGTAAA
AAGGCCGCGTTGCTGGCGTTTTTCCATAGGCTCCGCCCCCCTGACGAGCATCACAAAAATCGACGCTCAA
GTCAGAGGTGGCGAAACCCGACAGGACTATAAAGATACCAGGCGTTTCCCCCTGGAAGCTCCCTCGTGCG
CTCTCCTGTTCCGACCCTGCCGCTTACCGGATACCTGTCCGCCTTTCTCCCTTCGGGAAGCGTGGCGCTT
TCTCATAGCTCACGCTGTAGGTATCTCAGTTCGGTGTAGGTCGTTCGCTCCAAGCTGGGCTGTGTGCACG
AACCCCCCGTTCAGCCCGACCGCTGCGCCTTATCCGGTAACTATCGTCTTGAGTCCAACCCGGTAAGACA
CGACTTATCGCCACTGGCAGCAGCCACTGGTAACAGGATTAGCAGAGCGAGGTATGTAGGCGGTGCTACA
GAGTTCTTGAAGTGGTGGCCTAACTACGGCTACACTAGAAGAACAGTATTTGGTATCTGCGCTCTGCTGA
AGCCAGTTACCTTCGGAAAAAGAGTTGGTAGCTCTTGATCCGGCAAACAAACCACCGCTGGTAGCGGTGG
TTTTTTTGTTTGCAAGCAGCAGATTACGCGCAGAAAAAAAGGATCTCAAGAAGATCCTTTGATCTTTTCT
ACGGGGTCTGACGCTCAGTGGAACGAAAACTCACGTTAAGGGATTTTGGTCATGAGATTATCAAAAAGGA
TCTTCACCTAGATCCTTTTAAATTAAAAATGAAGTTTTAAATCAATCTAAAGTATATATGAGTAAACTTG
GTCTGACAGTTACCAATGCTTAATCAGTGAGGCACCTATCTCAGCGATCTGTCTATTTCGTTCATCCATA
GTTGCCTGACTCCCCGTCGTGTAGATAACTACGATACGGGAGGGCTTACCATCTGGCCCCAGTGCTGCAA
TGATACCGCGAGACCCACGCTCACCGGCTCCAGATTTATCAGCAATAAACCAGCCAGCCGGAAGGGCCGA
GCGCAGAAGTGGTCCTGCAACTTTATCCGCCTCCATCCAGTCTATTAATTGTTGCCGGGAAGCTAGAGTA
AGTAGTTCGCCAGTTAATAGTTTGCGCAACGTTGTTGCCATTGCTACAGGCATCGTGGTGTCACGCTCGT
CGTTTGGTATGGCTTCATTCAGCTCCGGTTCCCAACGATCAAGGCGAGTTACATGATCCCCCATGTTGTG
CAAAAAAGCGGTTAGCTCCTTCGGTCCTCCGATCGTTGTCAGAAGTAAGTTGGCCGCAGTGTTATCACTC
ATGGTTATGGCAGCACTGCATAATTCTCTTACTGTCATGCCATCCGTAAGATGCTTTTCTGTGACTGGTG
AGTACTCAACCAAGTCATTCTGAGAATAGTGTATGCGGCGACCGAGTTGCTCTTGCCCGGCGTCAATACG
GGATAATACCGCGCCACATAGCAGAACTTTAAAAGTGCTCATCATTGGAAAACGTTCTTCGGGGCGAAAA
CTCTCAAGGATCTTACCGCTGTTGAGATCCAGTTCGATGTAACCCACTCGTGCACCCAACTGATCTTCAG
CATCTTTTACTTTCACCAGCGTTTCTGGGTGAGCAAAAACAGGAAGGCAAAATGCCGCAAAAAAGGGAAT
AAGGGCGACACGGAAATGTTGAATACTCATACTCTTCCTTTTTCAATATTATTGAAGCATTTATCAGGGT
TATTGTCTCATGAGCGGATACATATTTGAATGTATTTAGAAAAATAAACAAATAGGGGTTCCGCGCACAT
TTCCCCGAAAAGTGCCAC
