>Addgene plasmid #92143 | pEN114 - pCAGGS-Tir1-V5-BpA-Frt-PGK-EM7-PuroR-bpA-Frt-Rosa26 | addgene partial sequence | sequence record 181607 | Addgene Partial NGS Result
CGTGCGAGAGGGCGCAGGGACTTCCTTTGTCCCAAATCTGTGCGGAGCCGAAATCTGGGAGGCGCCGCCG
CACCCCCTCTAGCGGGCGCGGGGCGAAGCGGTGCGGCGCCGGCAGGAAGGAAATGGGCGGGGAGGGCCTT
CGTGCGTCGCCGCGCCGCCGTCCCCTTCTCCCTCTCCAGCCTCGGGGCTGTCCGCGGGGGGACGGCTGCC
TTCGGGGGGGACGGGGCAGGGCGGGGTTCGGCTTCTGGCGTGTGACCGGCGGCTCTAGAGCCTCTGCTAA
CCATGTTCATGCCTTCTTCTTTTTCCTACAGCTCCTGGGCAACGTGCTGGTTATTGTGCTGTCTCATCAT
TTTGGCAAAGAATTCCTCGAGAATTCTCACGCGTCTGCAGGATATCATGACATACTTCCCTGAGGAGGTG
GTCGAACATATTTTCTCATTCCTTCCCGCCCAACGAGATAGGAATACCGTGTCCCTGGTGTGCAAGGTCT
GGTATGAGATCGAACGCTTGAGCCGCAGAGGTGTTTTTGTGGGTAATTGTTATGCCGTACGAGCCGGGCG
AGTGGCCGCCCGGTTCCCGAACGTCAGGGCCCTTACAGTGAAGGGCAAGCCTCACTTTGCCGACTTCAAT
TTGGTGCCTCCGGACTGGGGCGGCTACGCCGGGCCCTGGATCGAGGCCGCTGCGCGCGGGTGTCATGGTC
TGGAAGAACTCAGGATGAAAAGGATGGTGGTGTCAGACGAGTCACTGGAACTGCTTGCCCGCAGCTTCCC
CCGATTCCGCGCCCTGGTGCTGATCAGCTGTGAAGGATTTAGCACCGACGGTCTGGCTGCTGTAGCTAGC
CATTGTAAACTGCTGCGAGAACTGGACCTGCAGGAAAATGAGGTAGAGGATAGGGGACCTCGGTGGCTGA
GCTGTTTCCCGGATAGCTGCACTAGCCTGGTGAGCTTGAATTTCGCTTGTATCAAGGGCGAAGTGAATGC
CGGGAGTTTGGAGAGACTCGTTTCCCGATCCCCCAACCTGAGATCTCTGCGGCTGAACAGATCCGTTTCT
GTGGACACGCTCGCCAAGATTTTGCTCCGGACTCCCAACCTGGAGGATCTGGGGACCGGAAATCTGACCG
ATGATTTCCAGACAGAGAGCTACTTTAAGCTCACTAGTGCTCTGGAAAAATGCAAAATGCTTAGGTCACT
GAGCGGGTTTTGGGACGCTAGCCCTGTCTGCCTGTCTTTTATATATCCCCTGTGTGCACAGTTGACCGGA
CTTAATCTGAGTTACGCTCCAACCCTCGACGCTAGTGACCTTACTAAGATGATCAGCCGCTGCGTGAAGC
TCCAAAGGCTCTGGGTACTGGATTGTATTTCAGACAAGGGACTGCAAGTTGTGGCCTCCTCCTGCAAAGA
TCTGCAGGAGCTGAGGGTGTTCCCTTCAGATTTCTATGTGGCCGGATACAGCGCAGTCACCGAGGAGGGA
TTGGTAGCAGTGTCCCTGGGGTGCCCCAAACTCAATAGTTTGCTGTACTTCTGTCATCAGATGACCAATG
CTGCCCTTGTTACCGTTGCCAAAAACTGTCCAAACTTCACAAGGTTTAGACTGTGCATCTTGGAGCCCGG
TAAGCCCGACGTCGTAACGTCACAGCCACTGGACGAAGGGTTCGGTGCCATAGTACGCGAATGTAAGGGT
CTCCAGCGGCTGAGCATATCCGGCCTGCTGACTGACAAAGTGTTCATGTATATTGGGAAGTACGCCAAGC
AGCTGGAAATGCTGTCAATCGCATTCGCCGGAGATTCAGATAAAGGGATGATGCACGTGATGAACGGGTG
CAAGAACCTGAGAAAACTCGAAATTCGCGATTCCCCTTTTGGGGACGCCGCACTGCTGGGCAATTTCGCC
CGGTACGAGACGATGAGGTCACTTTGGATGTCAAGCTGCAACGTGACCCTCAAGGGATGCCAAGTCCTGG
CTAGTAAAATGCCAATGCTGAATGTTGAGGTCATCAACGAACGCGACGGTAGTAATGAAATGGAGGAAAA
CCACGGCGATCTGCCCAAAGTGGAGAAACTGTACGTCTATCGGACCACAGCTGGCGCACGAGATGACGCT
CCCAATTTCGTGAAAATTCTGGGCAAGCCCATCCCCAACCCCCTGCTGGGCCTGGACAGCACCTGACCCG
GGTAAGCGGCCTCAGGTGCAGGCTGCCTATCAGAAGGTGGTGGCTGGTGTGGCCAATGCCCTGGCTCACA
AATACCACTGAGATCTTTTTCCCTCTGCCAAAAATTATGGGGACATCATGAAGCCCCTTGAGCATCTGAC
TTCTGGCTAATAAAGGAAATTTATTTTCATTGCAATAGTGTGTTGGAATTTTTTGTGTCTCTCACTCGGA
AGGACATATGGGAGGGCAAATCATTTAAAACATCAGAATGAGTATTTGGTTTAGAGTTTGGCAACATATG
CCCATATGCTGGCTGCCATGAACAAAGGTTGGCTATAAAGAGGTCATCAGTATATGAAACAGCCCCCTGC
TGTCCATTCCTTATTCCATAGAAAAGCCTTGACTTGAGGTTAGATTTTTTTTATATTTTGTTTTGTGTTA
TTTTTTTCTTTAACATCCCTAAAATTTTCCTTACATGTTTTACTAGCCAGATTTTTCCTCCTCTCCTGAC
TACTCCCAGTCATAGCTGTCCCTCTTCTCTTATGGAGATCCCTCGACCTGCAGCCCAAGCTTGGCGTAAT
CATGGTCATAGCTGTTTCCTGTGTGAAATTGTTATCCGCTCACAATTCCACACAACATACGAGCCGGAAG
CATAAAGTGTAAAGCCTGGGGTGCCTAATGAGTGAGCTAACTCACATTAATTGCGTTGCGCTCACTGCCC
GCTTTCCAGTCGGGAAACCTGTCGTGCCAGCGGATCCCGAAGTTCCTATTCTCTAGAAAGTATAGGAACT
TCAGGTCTGAAGAGGAGTTTACGTCCAGCCAAGCTAGCTTGGCTGCAGGTCGTCGAAATTCTACCGGGTA
GGGGAGGCGCTTTTCCCAAGGCAGTCTGGAGCATGCGCTTTAGCAGCCCCGCTGGGCACTTGGCGCTACA
CAAGTGGCCTCTGGCCTCGCACACATTCCACATCCACCGGTAGGCGCCAACCGGCTCCGTTCTTTGGTGG
CCCCTTCGCGCCACCTTCTACTCCTCCCCTAGTCAGGAAGTTCCCCCCCGCCCCGCAGCTCGCGTCGTGC
AGGACGTGACAAATGGAAGTAGCACGTCTCACTAGTCTCGTGCAGATGGACAGCACCGCTGAGCAATGGA
AGCGGGTAGGCCTTTGGGGCAGCGGCCAATAGCAGCTTTGCTCCTTCGCTTTCTGGGCTCAGAGGCTGGG
AAGGGGTGGGTCCGGGGGCGGGCTCAGGGGCGGGCTCAGGGGCGGGGCGGGCGCCCGAAGGTCCTCCGGA
GGCCCGGCATTCTGCACGCTTCAAAAGCGCACGTCTGCCGCGCTGTTCTCCTCTTCCTCATCTCCGGGCC
TTTCGACCTGCAGCCTGTTGACAATTAATCATCGGCATAGTATATCGGCATAGTATAATACGACAAGGTG
AGGAACTAAACCATGACCGAGTACAAGCCCACGGTGCGCCTCGCCACCCGCGACGACGTCCCCAGGGCCG
TACGCACCCTCGCCGCCGCGTTCGCCGACTACCCCGCCACGCGCCACACCGTCGATCCGGACCGCCACAT
CGAGCGGGTCACCGAGCTGCAAGAACTCTTCCTCACGCGCGTCGGGCTCGACATCGGCAAGGTGTGGGTC
GCGGACGACGGCGCCGCGGTGGCGGTCTGGACCACGCCGGAGAGCGTCGAAGCGGGGGCGGTGTTCGCCG
AGATCGGCCCGCGCATGGCCGAGTTGAGCGGTTCCCGGCTGGCCGCGCAGCAACAGATGGAAGGCCTCCT
GGCGCCGCACCGGCCCAAGGAGCCCGCGTGGTTCCTGGCCACCGTCGGCGTCTCGCCCGACCACCAGGGC
AAGGGTCTGGGCAGCGCCGTCGTGCTCCCCGGAGTGGAGGCGGCCGAGCGCGCCGGGGTGCCCGCCTTCC
TGGAGACCTCCGCGCCCCGCAACCTCCCCTTCTACGAGCGGCTCGGCTTCACCGTCACCGCCGACGTCGA
GGTGCCCGAAGGACCGCGCACCTGGTGCATGACCCGCAAGCCCGGTGCCTGAGGGGATCAATTCTCTAGA
GCTCGCTGATCAGCCTCGACTGTGCCTTCTAGTTGCCAGCCATCTGTTGTTTGCCCCTCCCCCGTGCCTT
CCTTGACCCTGGAAGGTGCCACTCCCACTGTCCTTTCCTAATAAAATGAGGAAATTGCATCGCATTGTCT
GAGTAGGTGTCATTCTATTCTGGGGGGTGGGGTGGGGCAGGACAGCAAGGGGGAGGATTGGGAAGACAAT
AGCAGGCATGCTGGGGATGCGGTGGGCTCTATGGCTTCTGAGGCGGAAAGAACCAGCTGGGGCTCGACTA
GAGCTTGCGGAACCCTTCGAAGTTCCTATTCTCTAGAAAGTATAGGAACTTCATCAGTCAGGTACATAAT
GGATCCGGAAGAGGGGGAAGGGATTCTCCCAGGCCCAGGGCGGTCCTCAGAAGCCAGGAGGCAGCAGAGA
ACTCCCAGAAAGGTATTGCAACACTCCCCTCCCCCCTCCGGAGAAGGGTGCGGCCTTCTCCCCGCCTACT
CCACTGCAGCTCCCTTACTGATAACAACTCAGAGCGACTTTGGGAGAGCAAGTGCTTCCTGCCTCCAAAA
CAGCCCAACTGAGCCCTCGCTCCTTCCCTCCACTCCCCGGAGTGCGCGATGGAGGTCTGGCTCAGCACGC
CCCTCTTGAGGCAACTCAAGTCGGAAACGTGCTTGCACCCGCCCCGCAGCCGCTCAGCCCTACTGCCCGT
CCCCGCCCCCAGCGCGCGCTTCCTGCCACGTTGCGCAGGGGCGCGCGGCCAGACTCTGCGGCGCGGGGCC
GAGGGGAGGGCCGGAACCTGGGAGCGCCTCCTCGCCGCCCCCGCTGGCCGGCGGATGGACTCAACTTGCA
CGAACACGAGCCAATGGCAAGGGCCAGTTTTCTGGGCCCCGAGAGCCAATCAGACGACGAGGCCCGGCCG
GCGGCGGGTAAAACGACTCCCCCAGAGGAAGGGGAGGGTGGGCGGCCGCTCGCGCGCGAGCTACTTTCGC
TGACCCTCCCTCCCCTCCCCCGCCCCGCCAGAGGCCGACCGCGCCCGCACGTCCAGCTCGCCTCACCCCA
CCTACCTCCCGCCCCACCCAGTGGGCAGAGCGAGGCTGCCGGCGGCTGCGCACTCCGGCTGCCGTTAACT
GGCGGCCGCCACCGCGGTGGAGCTCCAGCTTTTGTTCCCTTTAGTGAGGGTTAATTTCGAGCTTGGCGTA
ATCATGGTCATAGCTGTTTCCTGTGTGAAATTGTTATCCGCTCACAATTCCACACAACATACGAGCCGGA
AGCATAAAGTGTAAAGCCTGGGGTGCCTAATGAGTGAGCTAACTCACATTAATTGCGTTGCGCTCACTGC
CCGCTTTCCAGTCGGGAAACCTGTCGTGCCAGCTGCATTAATGAATCGGCCAACGCGCGGGGAGAGGCGG
TTTGCGTATTGGGCGCTCTTCCGCTTCCTCGCTCACTGACTCGCTGCGCTCGGTCGTTCGGCTGCGGCGA
GCGGTATCAGCTCACTCAAAGGCGGTAATACGGTTATCCACAGAATCAGGGGATAACGCAGGAAAGAACA
TGTGAGCAAAAGGCCAGCAAAAGGCCAGGAACCGTAAAAAGGCCGCGTTGCTGGCGTTTTTCCATAGGCT
CCGCCCCCCTGACGAGCATCACAAAAATCGACGCTCAAGTCAGAGGTGGCGAAACCCGACAGGACTATAA
AGATACCAGGCGTTTCCCCCTGGAAGCTCCCTCGTGCGCTCTCCTGTTCCGACCCTGCCGCTTACCGGAT
ACCTGTCCGCCTTTCTCCCTTCGGGAAGCGTGGCGCTTTCTCATAGCTCACGCTGTAGGTATCTCAGTTC
GGTGTAGGTCGTTCGCTCCAAGCTGGGCTGTGTGCACGAACCCCCCGTTCAGCCCGACCGCTGCGCCTTA
TCCGGTAACTATCGTCTTGAGTCCAACCCGGTAAGACACGACTTATCGCCACTGGCAGCAGCCACTGGTA
ACAGGATTAGCAGAGCGAGGTATGTAGGCGGTGCTACAGAGTTCTTGAAGTGGTGGCCTAACTACGGCTA
CACTAGAAGAACAGTATTTGGTATCTGCGCTCTGCTGAAGCCAGTTACCTTCGGAAAAAGAGTTGGTAGC
TCTTGATCCGGCAAACAAACCACCGCTGGTAGCGGTGGTTTTTTTGTTTGCAAGCAGCAGATTACGCGCA
GAAAAAAAGGATCTCAAGAAGATCCTTTGATCTTTTCTACGGGGTCTGACGCTCAGTGGAACGAAAACTC
ACGTTAAGGGATTTTGGTCATGAGATTATCAAAAAGGATCTTCACCTAGATCCTTTTAAATTAAAAATGA
AGTTTTAAATCAATCTAAAGTATATATGAGTAAACTTGGTCTGACAGTTACCAATGCTTAATCAGTGAGG
CACCTATCTCAGCGATCTGTCTATTTCGTTCATCCATAGTTGCCTGACTCCCCGTCGTGTAGATAACTAC
GATACGGGAGGGCTTACCATCTGGCCCCAGTGCTGCAATGATACCGCGAGACCCACGCTCACCGGCTCCA
GATTTATCAGCAATAAACCAGCCAGCCGGAAGGGCCGAGCGCAGAAGTGGTCCTGCAACTTTATCCGCCT
CCATCCAGTCTATTAATTGTTGCCGGGAAGCTAGAGTAAGTAGTTCGCCAGTTAATAGTTTGCGCAACGT
TGTTGCCATTGCTACAGGCATCGTGGTGTCACGCTCGTCGTTTGGTATGGCTTCATTCAGCTCCGGTTCC
CAACGATCAAGGCGAGTTACATGATCCCCCATGTTGTGCAAAAAAGCGGTTAGCTCCTTCGGTCCTCCGA
TCGTTGTCAGAAGTAAGTTGGCCGCAGTGTTATCACTCATGGTTATGGCAGCACTGCATAATTCTCTTAC
TGTCATGCCATCCGTAAGATGCTTTTCTGTGACTGGTGAGTACTCAACCAAGTCATTCTGAGAATAGTGT
ATGCGGCGACCGAGTTGCTCTTGCCCGGCGTCAATACGGGATAATACCGCGCCACATAGCAGAACTTTAA
AAGTGCTCATCATTGGAAAACGTTCTTCGGGGCGAAAACTCTCAAGGATCTTACCGCTGTTGAGATCCAG
TTCGATGTAACCCACTCGTGCACCCAACTGATCTTCAGCATCTTTTACTTTCACCAGCGTTTCTGGGTGA
GCAAAAACAGGAAGGCAAAATGCCGCAAAAAAGGGAATAAGGGCGACACGGAAATGTTGAATACTCATAC
TCTTCCTTTTTCAATATTATTGAAGCATTTATCAGGGTTATTGTCTCATGAGCGGATACATATTTGAATG
TATTTAGAAAAATAAACAAATAGGGGTTCCGCGCACATTTCCCCGAAAAGTGCCACCTAAATTGTAAGCG
TTAATATTTTGTTAAAATTCGCGTTAAATTTTTGTTAAATCAGCTCATTTTTTAACCAATAGGCCGAAAT
CGGCAAAATCCCTTATAAATCAAAAGAATAGACCGAGATAGGGT
[37 nt withheld, positions 7675-7711]
AAAGAACGTGGACTCCAACGTCAAAGG
[49 nt withheld, positions 7739-7787]
T
[91 nt withheld, positions 7789-7879]
G
[124 nt withheld, positions 7881-8004]
CCCATTCGCCATTCAGGCTGCGCAACTGTTGGGAAGGGCGATCGGTGCGGGCCTCTTCGCTATTACGCCA
GCTGGCGAAAGGGGGATGTGCTGCAAGGCGATTAAGTTGGGTAACGCCAGGGTTTTCCCAGTCACGACGT
TGTAAAACGACGGCCAGTGAATTGTAATACGACTCACTATAGGGCGAATTGGGTACCATAAATGGAGAAA
AAGGAGAGAGGCATTCATGGGAGTGGAAAGTTAAGCCTTAGGTTGGATTCTCAATACATCTATTGTTGTA
AAACTCCCTGGACTGAGAATAGGCCCAAATGTGGAACACCACCTGACGGGAGAGGTGATAGACACTGAAA
ATTAAGGATCAAGGCAAAGGATCAACAAAAAGTGTACTAAGGAGTTATAAAAGAACTGCAGTGTTGAGGC
CCCAGCTACAGCCTCGATTTGTGGTGTATGTAACTAATCTGTCTGGTTTCATGAGTCATCAGACTTCTAA
GATCAGGAAGGGGAAAATGCCAATGCTCTGTCTAGGGGTTGGATAAGCCAGTCTAATAAATGAAAATGGG
GCTAAAATGAGTGTTCTAAAATACCTTTTGATAAGGCTGCAGAAGGAGCGGGAGAAATGGATATGAAGTA
CTGGGCTCTTTAAAAATGATTAAAATTCTGCTTACATAGTCTAACTCGCGACACTGTAATTTCATACTGT
AGTAAGGATCTCAAGCAGGAGAGTATAAAACTCGGGTGAGCATGTCTTTAATCTACCTCGATGGAAAATA
CTCCGAGGCGGATCACAAGCAATAATAACCTGTAGTTTTGCTGCATAAAACCCCAGATGACTACCTATCC
TCCCATTTTCCTTATTTGCCCCTATTAAAAAACTTCCCGACAAAACCGAAAATCTGTGGGAAGTCTTGTC
CCTCCAATTTTACACCTGTTCAATTCCCCTGCAGGACAACGCCCACACACCAGGTTAGCCTTTAAGCCTC
TCGAGGTC
